>Addgene plasmid #146159 | pAc5.1C-5BoxB-7-Fluc-par6_D | depositor full sequence | sequence record 288604 | Full Sequence
CTTCAAGGAATTAATTCTATATTCTAAAAACACAAATGATACTTCTAAAAAAAATCATGAATGGCATCAA
CTCTGAATCAAATCTTTGCAGATGCACCTACTTCTCATTTCCACTGTCACATCATTTTTCCAGATCTCGC
TGCCTGTTATGTGGCCCACAAACCAAGACACGTTTTATGGCCATTAAAGCTGGCTGATCGTCGCCAAACA
CCAAATACATATCAATATGTACATTCGAGAAAGAAGCGATCAAAGAAGCGTCTTCGGGCGAGTAGGAGAA
TGCGGAGGAGAAGGAGAACGAGCTGATCTAGTATCTCTCCACAATCCAATGCCAACTGACCAACTGGCCA
TATTCGGAGCAATTTGAAGCCAATTTCCATCGCCTGGCGATCGCTCCATTCTTGGCTATATGTTTTTCAC
CGTTCCCGGGGCCATTTTCAAAGACTCGTCGGTAAGATAAGATTGTGTCACTCGCTGTCTCTCTTCATTT
GTCGAAGAATGCTGAGGAATTTCGCGATGACGTCGGCGAGTATTTTGAAGAATGAGAATAATTTGTATTT
ATACGAAAATCAGTTAGTGGAATTTTCTACAAAAACATGTTATCTATAGATAATTTTGTTGCAAAATATG
TTGACTATGACAAAGATTGTATGTATATACCTTTAATGTATTCTCATTTTCTTATGTATTTATAATGGCA
ATGATGATACTGATGATATTTTAAGATGATGCCAGACCACAGGCTGATTTCTGCGTCTTTTGCCGAACGC
AGTGCATGTGCGGTTGTTGTTTTTTGGAATAGTTTCAATTTTCGGACTGTCCGCTTTGATTTCAGTTTCT
TGGCTTATTCAAAAAGCAAAGTAAAGCCAAAAAAGCGAGATGGCAATACCAAATGCGGCAAAACGGTAGT
GGAAGGAAAGGGGTGCGGGGCAGCGGAAGGAAGGGTGGGGCGGGGCGTGGCGGGGTCTGTGGCTGGGCGC
GACGTCACCGACGTTGGAGCCACTCCTTTGACCATGTGTGCGTGTGTGTATTATTCGTGTCTCGCCACTC
GCCGGTTGTTTTTTTCTTTTTATCTCGCTCTCTCTAGCGCCATCTCGTACGCATGCTCAACGCACCGCAT
GTTGCCGTGTCCTTTATGCGTCATTTTGGCTCGAAATAGGCAATTATTTAAACAAAGATTAGTCAACGAA
AACGCTAAAATAAATAAGTCTACAATATGGTTACTTATTGCCATGTGTGTGCAGCCAACGATAGCAACAA
AAGCAACAACACAGTGGCTTTCCCTCTTTCACTTTTTGTTTGCAAGCGCGTGCGAGCAAGACGGCACGAC
CGGCAAACGCAATTACGCTGACAAAGAGCAGACGAAGTTTTGGCCGAAAAACATCAAGGCGCCTGATACG
AATGCATTTGCAATAACAATTGCGATATTTAATATTGTTTATGAAGCTGTTTGACTTCAAAACACACAAA
AAAAAAAATAAAACAAATTATTTGAAAGAGAATTAGGAATCGGACAGCTTATCGTTACGGGCTAACAGCA
CACCGAGACGAAATAGCTTACCTGACGTCACAGCCTCTGGAAGAACTGCCGCCAAGCAGAGAGAGAGAGA
AAAAGAGGGAGAGCAGCTTAGACCGCATGTGCTTGTGTGTGAGGCGTCTCTCTCTTCGTCTCCTGTTTGC
GCAAACGCATAGACTGCACTGAGAAAATCGATTACCTATTTTTTATGAATGAATATTTGCACTATTACTA
TTCAAAACTATTAAGATAGCAATCACATTCAATAGCCAAATACTATACCACCTGAGCGATGCAACGAAAT
GATCAATTTGAGCAAAAATGCTGCATATTTAGGACGGCATCATTATAGAAATGCTTCTTGCTGTGTACTT
TTCTCTCGTCTGGCAGCTGTTTCGCCGTTATTGTTAAAACCGGCTTAAGTTAGGTGTGTTTTCTACGACT
AGTGATGCCCCTACTAGAAGATGTGTGTTGCACAAATGTCCCTGAATAACCAATTTGAAGTGCAGATAGC
AGTAAACGTAAGCTAATATGAATATTATTTAACTGTAATGTTTTAATATCGCTGGACATTACTAATAAAC
CCACTATAAACACATGTACATATGTATGTTTTGGCATACAATGAGTAGTTGGGGAAAAAATGTGTAAAAG
CACCGTGACCATCACAGCATAAAGATAACCAGCTGAAGTATCGAATATGAGTAACCCCCAAATTGAATCA
CATGCCGCAACTGATAGGACCCATGGAAGTACACTCTTCATGGCGATATACAAGACACACACAAGCACGA
ACACCCAGTTGCGGAGGAAATTCTCCGTAAATGAAAACCCAATCGGCGAACAATTCATACCCATATATGG
TAAAAGTTTTGAACGCGACTTGAGAGCGGAGAGCATTGCGGCTGATAAGGTTTTAGCGCTAAGCGGGCTT
TATAAAACGGGCTGCGGGACCAGTTTTCATATCAAGCTTGGGCCCTGAAGAAGGGCCCCTCGACTAGTCC
AAATACAAACTGGGCCCTGAAGAAGGGCCCATATAGGGCCCTGAAGAAGGGCCCTATCGAGGATATTATC
TCGACTAAGTCCAACTACAAACTGGGCCCTGAAGAAGGGCCCATATAGGGCCCTGAAGAAGGGCCCTATC
GAGGATATTATCTCGAGGTCACCCATTCGAAGCTTCGTTTGAGTTCTTGTGCTGTGTGGATACTCCTCCC
GACACAAAGCCGCTCCATCAGCCAGCAGTCGTCTAATCCAGAGACCCCGGATCGGGGTACCAACATGGCC
GAAGACGCCAAAAACATAAAGAAAGGCCCGGCACCATTCTATCCACTAGAGGATGGAACCGCTGGAGAGC
AACTGCATAAGGCTATGAAGAGATACGCCCTGGTTCCTGGAACAATTGCTTTTACAGATGCACATATCGA
GGTGAACATCACGTACGCGGAATACTTCGAAATGTCCGTTCGGTTGGCAGAAGCTATGAAACGATATGGG
CTGAATACAAATCACAGAATCGTCGTATGCAGTGAAAACTCTCTTCAATTCTTTATGCCGGTGTTGGGCG
CGTTATTTATCGGAGTTGCAGTTGCGCCCGCGAACGACATTTATAATGAACGTGAATTGCTCAACAGTAT
GAACATTTCGCAGCCTACCGTAGTGTTTGTTTCCAAAAAGGGGTTGCAAAAAATTTTGAACGTGCAAAAA
AAATTACCAATAATCCAGAAAATTATTATCATGGATTCTAAAACGGATTACCAGGGATTTCAGTCGATGT
ACACGTTCGTCACATCTCATCTACCTCCCGGTTTTAATGAATACGATTTTGTACCAGAGTCCTTTGATCG
TGACAAAACAATTGCACTGATAATGAACTCCTCTGGATCTACTGGGTTACCTAAGGGTGTGGCCCTTCCG
CATAGAACTGCCTGCGTCAGATTCTCGCATGCCAGAGATCCTATTTTTGGCAATCAAATCATTCCGGATA
CTGCGATTTTAAGTGTTGTTCCATTCCATCACGGTTTTGGAATGTTTACTACACTCGGATATTTGATATG
TGGATTTCGAGTCGTCTTAATGTATAGATTTGAAGAAGAGCTGTTTTTACGATCCCTTCAGGATTACAAA
ATTCAAAGTGCGTTGCTAGTACCAACCCTATTTTCATTCTTCGCCAAAAGCACTCTGATTGACAAATACG
ATTTATCTAATTTACACGAAATTGCTTCTGGGGGCGCACCTCTTTCGAAAGAAGTCGGGGAAGCGGTTGC
AAAACGCTTCCATCTTCCAGGGATACGACAAGGATATGGGCTCACTGAGACTACATCAGCTATTCTGATT
ACACCCGAGGGGGATGATAAACCGGGCGCGGTCGGTAAAGTTGTTCCATTTTTTGAAGCGAAGGTTGTGG
ATCTGGATACCGGGAAAACGCTGGGCGTTAATCAGAGAGGCGAATTATGTGTCAGAGGACCTATGATTAT
GTCCGGTTATGTAAACAATCCGGAAGCGACCAACGCCTTGATTGACAAGGATGGATGGCTACATTCTGGA
GACATAGCTTACTGGGACGAAGACGAACACTTCTTCATAGTTGACCGCTTGAAGTCTTTAATTAAATACA
AAGGGTATCAGGTGGCCCCCGCTGAATTGGAATCGATATTGTTACAACACCCCAACATCTTCGACGCGGG
CGTGGCAGGTCTTCCCGACGATGACGCCGGTGAACTTCCCGCCGCCGTTGTTGTTTTGGAGCACGGAAAG
ACGATGACGGAAAAAGAGATCGTGGATTACGTCGCCAGTCAAGTAACAACCGCGAAAAAGTTGCGCGGAG
GAGTTGTGTTTGTGGACGAAGTACCGAAAGGTCTTACCGGAAAACTCGACGCAAGAAAAATCAGAGAGAT
CCTCATAAAGGCCAAGAAGGGCGGAAAGTCCAAATTGTAAGAATTCGCTAGCGATTAACCCGGCGATACA
GCACCTCCAGCAGACGCAGCCAGAACTTAAGCAACGGAAAACGCGAATTCATCGCTGAGAAGTGCAGAGG
ATTTTCAGTTTATCAGACTTAACTTTCCTTAAGATCGAATAAGTTCGTTAAACTCGAGTCAATTATTTAA
AGTTATACAAGTTAGGCCAACTTATTCACATGTACACTGATCGCTTGTATATCGCTCACTTACTAAAGCG
ACTGTCATAGCTCAACCAGCCATGATTTGAAAAGTCACCTTATAAAATCTATTGGTATTAGCCTGAAAGC
CTGATTGATTGAGTAAACAACATATCGGCCATATCCCATTCATTTCTTGTTAATCCTGGCCATTCAAATT
TAACGTTCTGCAAAATTTCCAGTCCGATTGTAGGTGAGCAATATATAAAACACGATTGTATATACATGTG
TAATCATCATACGACTTTCCTCCATACATTCCACGAAACACTCAAAGTCAAAGAAAACACACCTATTCAT
TTGCACGTTTTTGAATGCAGTCTCTTGTTTTTATCTTTTTTCCTGGCATATATATATATGTGTATTTAAA
TTTGTAAGATTTACGTCTTGTTATTATTCTTGCTTGTTGTATTAGACTAGAGTGAGACAGCTAGAGGAGA
GAGTGAAATAGAGAGAGGGCATCAAATGCTGAAGGCAGATCAATTTATTTAACTTAACCATTTGAAACGG
CAATAATTGTAACAAAATCACATATACGAGCACGAATAATTTATAAAAAAAAAAAACATTCCATTTTATG
TACTGTGACAAGTCGGAAAAGCCTAACAAAATTATATTTCCTGATTTGTAAGCCTTGTTTTTAATTTGAG
CCGATCATTTTGCGTATATCTGCTATGTTTTGTTTAGCTCAATTTCTTATTTTTTCGGCATTACTCATTA
TATCTGTTTATTTTAAAAACCATTTGTAATTTTTAACTTTTGTTTTTTCGTCATTGTGTCCAATACTCGT
CCAAGTTCTTTGTTGTCATTGTCATCACTTAGAGTTATGGAGAAAGGATAGAAAAACGAGGAGATAAAGT
TAACAAAACGTTAAGATACAAACGAAACACCAACAGCGCCTTCGCCTTCAAGAGAGCAATTCGATACTTT
TTATATATATACAAGAGAATATATAAACGAATACAATCTATGTTATGTACGTACCCCTGTACACACAATT
GAATTGAAGTCTGTGTATTCGCTTTAGTAAAATTGAGAAAACGCCACTCACGGCAGATGGGATGCAATGC
GATCTGCTCGACTTGAAGTTAACAATATTAATATTTATGGGTCGCAACGGGCATAACTAACCCCATACGA
ACGTGTACCCTGGGTAGATAGCAAGATCTAGGATAGACAGCAGCGAATCTGAAACTATAACTAAATGCGT
ATCGCCGCCCAACCACTCCCCTCATATACCCATTTCACATATACCCTTGCATTATCGAGAAATCTGAACT
TACATCGAACAAAAGTCGCCAGAATATCCCGATTTCCAAGCAAACGCATGTATATATATATATATACAAA
AGCTAATGTGTATTCCCGCTAAGCAACTGAAAAGACCGAAAAGCAAATCACGAAAGAAAACCTTATATTT
TGATGTATGTATTATTATTTTTTAATAAACCTAAGAGAACTTGTAACCGGTCGACCGATGCCCTTGAGAG
CCTTCAACCCAGTCAGCTCCTTCCGGTGGGCGCGGGGCATGACTATCGTCGCCGCACTTATGACTGTCTT
CTTTATCATGCAACTCGTAGGACAGGTGCCGGCAGCGCTCTGGGTCATTTTCGGCGAGGACCGCTTTCGC
TGGAGCGCGACGATGATCGGCCTGTCGCTTGCGGTATTCGGAATCTTGCACGCCCTCGCTCAAGCCTTCG
TCACTGGTCCCGCCACCAAACGTTTCGGCGAGAAGCAGGCCATTATCGCCGGCATGGCGGCCGACGCGCT
GGGCTACGTCTTGCTGGCGTTCGCGACGCGAGGCTGGATGGCCTTCCCCATTATGATTCTTCTCGCTTCC
GGCGGCATCGGGATGCCCGCGTTGCAGGCCATGCTGTCCAGGCAGGTAGATGACGACCATCAGGGACAGC
TTCAAGGATCGCTCGCGGCTCTTACCAGCCAGCAAAAGGCCAGGAACCGTAAAAAGGCCGCGTTGCTGGC
GTTTTTCCATAGGCTCCGCCCCCCTGACGAGCATCACAAAAATCGACGCTCAAGTCAGAGGTGGCGAAAC
CCGACAGGACTATAAAGATACCAGGCGTTTCCCCCTGGAAGCTCCCTCGTGCGCTCTCCTGTTCCGACCC
TGCCGCTTACCGGATACCTGTCCGCCTTTCTCCCTTCGGGAAGCGTGGCGCTTTCTCAATGCTCACGCTG
TAGGTATCTCAGTTCGGTGTAGGTCGTTCGCTCCAAGCTGGGCTGTGTGCACGAACCCCCCGTTCAGCCC
GACCGCTGCGCCTTATCCGGTAACTATCGTCTTGAGTCCAACCCGGTAAGACACGACTTATCGCCACTGG
CAGCAGCCACTGGTAACAGGATTAGCAGAGCGAGGTATGTAGGCGGTGCTACAGAGTTCTTGAAGTGGTG
GCCTAACTACGGCTACACTAGAAGGACAGTATTTGGTATCTGCGCTCTGCTGAAGCCAGTTACCTTCGGA
AAAAGAGTTGGTAGCTCTTGATCCGGCAAACAAACCACCGCTGGTAGCGGTGGTTTTTTTGTTTGCAAGC
AGCAGATTACGCGCAGAAAAAAAGGATCTCAAGAAGATCCTTTGATCTTTTCTACGGGGTCTGACGCTCA
GTGGAACGAAAACTCACGTTAAGGGATTTTGGTCATGAGATTATCAAAAAGGATCTTCACCTAGATCCTT
TTAAATTAAAAATGAAGTTTTAAATCAATCTAAAGTATATATGAGTAAACTTGGTCTGACAGTTACCAAT
GCTTAATCAGTGAGGCACCTATCTCAGCGATCTGTCTATTTCGTTCATCCATAGTTGCCTGACTCCCCGT
CGTGTAGATAACTACGATACGGGAGGGCTTACCATCTGGCCCCAGTGCTGCAATGATACCGCGAGACCCA
CGCTCACCGGCTCCAGATTTATCAGCAATAAACCAGCCAGCCGGAAGGGCCGAGCGCAGAAGTGGTCCTG
CAACTTTATCCGCCTCCATCCAGTCTATTAATTGTTGCCGGGAAGCTAGAGTAAGTAGTTCGCCAGTTAA
TAGTTTGCGCAACGTTGTTGCCATTGCTGCAGGCATCGTGGTGTCACGCTCGTCGTTTGGTATGGCTTCA
TTCAGCTCCGGTTCCCAACGATCAAGGCGAGTTACATGATCCCCCATGTTGTGCAAAAAAGCGGTTAGCT
CCTTCGGTCCTCCGATCGTTGTCAGAAGTAAGTTGGCCGCAGTGTTATCACTCATGGTTATGGCAGCACT
GCATAATTCTCTTACTGTCATGCCATCCGTAAGATGCTTTTCTGTGACTGGTGAGTACTCAACCAAGTCA
TTCTGAGAATAGTGTATGCGGCGACCGAGTTGCTCTTGCCCGGCGTCAACACGGGATAATACCGCGCCAC
ATAGCAGAACTTTAAAAGTGCTCATCATTGGAAAACGTTCTTCGGGGCGAAAACTCTCAAGGATCTTACC
GCTGTTGAGATCCAGTTCGATGTAACCCACTCGTGCACCCAACTGATCTTCAGCATCTTTTACTTTCACC
AGCGTTTCTGGGTGAGCAAAAACAGGAAGGCAAAATGCCGCAAAAAAGGGAATAAGGGCGACACGGAAAT
GTTGAATACTCATACTCTTCCTTTTTCAATATTATTGAAGCATTTATCAGGGTTATTGTCTCATGAGCGG
ATACATATTTGAATGTATTTAGAAAAATAAACAAATAGGGGTTCCGCGCACATTTCCCCGAAAAGTGCCA
CCTGACGTCTAAGAAACCATTATTATCATGACATTAACCTATAAAAATAGGCGTATCACGAGCCCTTTCG
T
Features (pLannotate 1.2.2; 12 found; start..end, strand, type, name):
     56..2484    +  promoter       Ac5 promoter: Drosophila melanogaster actin 5C promoter
   2490..2508    +  protein_bind   boxB: λ N peptide binding site consisting of an RNA hairpin within the N-utliization (nut) site of the λ bacteriophage transcript (Tan and Frankel, 1995) λN peptide
   2532..2550    +  protein_bind   boxB: λ N peptide binding site consisting of an RNA hairpin within the N-utliization (nut) site of the λ bacteriophage transcript (Tan and Frankel, 1995) λN peptide
   2556..2574    +  protein_bind   boxB: λ N peptide binding site consisting of an RNA hairpin within the N-utliization (nut) site of the λ bacteriophage transcript (Tan and Frankel, 1995) λN peptide
   2614..2632    +  protein_bind   boxB: λ N peptide binding site consisting of an RNA hairpin within the N-utliization (nut) site of the λ bacteriophage transcript (Tan and Frankel, 1995) λN peptide
   2638..2656    +  protein_bind   boxB: λ N peptide binding site consisting of an RNA hairpin within the N-utliization (nut) site of the λ bacteriophage transcript (Tan and Frankel, 1995) λN peptide
   2696..2775    +  promoter       Ac5 promoter (fragment): Drosophila melanogaster actin 5c promoter
   2801..4450    +  CDS            luciferase: firefly luciferase; luc
   6140..6610    +  CDS            TcR (fragment): tetracycline efflux protein; tet; confers resistance to tetracycline
   6654..7242    -  rep_origin     ori: high-copy-number ColE1/pMB1/pBR322/pUC origin of replication
   7413..8273    -  CDS            AmpR: β-lactamase; bla; confers resistance to ampicillin, carbenicillin, and related antibiotics
   8274..8378    -  promoter       AmpR promoter: bla
