[The description below was written by a language model from this plasmid's Addgene catalogue record and pLannotate feature annotations shown in this document.]
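Description:
pAc5.1C-5BoxB-7-Fluc-par6_D is an 8,471 nt insect expression plasmid built for reporter assays in Drosophila cells. The catalogue lists the backbone as unknown, although the name points to a pAc5.1-type vector, and this fits the annotated Drosophila melanogaster actin 5C (Ac5) promoter that drives strong constitutive transcription. In bacteria the plasmid replicates from a ColE1/pUC-type origin and is selected with ampicillin through the β-lactamase gene and its own promoter. The repository lists it as low copy, even though the origin is annotated as a high-copy type. A fragment of a tetracycline resistance gene is also detected, but it is only partial and presumably a non-functional backbone remnant.

The payload is a firefly luciferase reporter transcript. Five boxB hairpins, the RNA elements bound by the bacteriophage λ N peptide, lie directly downstream of the main Ac5 promoter. They are followed by a short Ac5 fragment and then the luciferase coding sequence, which places the boxB sites upstream of the open reading frame, in the 5′ leader of the mRNA, rather than in the more usual 3′UTR position. According to the record, luciferase is followed by the 3′UTR of Drosophila par-6. The feature table does not annotate this region, but an unannotated stretch after the luciferase CDS would accommodate it. No polyadenylation signal is annotated, and the record does not explain the "7" in the name.

The arrangement combines λN tethering sites with a natural 3′UTR in one reporter. The associated publication concerns miRNA-mediated regulation and deadenylation, so the construct is suited to studying how 3′UTR-dependent silencing and λN-fused proteins recruited to the 5′ region affect luciferase expression and mRNA fate.
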