Addgene plasmid #146159: pAc5.1C-5BoxB-7-Fluc-par6_D
Purpose: Insect Expression of 5BoxB-7-Fluc-par6-3UTR
Depositing lab: Elisa Izaurralde. Depositing organization: Max Planck Institute for Developmental Biology. Publication: Deadenylation is a widespread effect of miRNA regulation. Eulalio A, Huntzinger E, Nishihara T, Rehwinkel J, Fauser M, Izaurralde E. RNA. 2009 Jan . 15(1):21-32. 10.1261/rna.1399509 PubMed 19029310.
Backbone
  Vector backbone: Unknown
  Vector type: Insect Expression
Growth in bacteria
  Bacterial resistance: Ampicillin, 100 μg/mL
  Growth temperature: 37°C
  Growth strain: DH5alpha
  Copy number: Low Copy
Gene/Insert
  Gene/Insert name: 5BoxB-7-Fluc-par6-3UTR
  Species: D. melanogaster (fly)
  Cloning method: Unknown
Terms and licenses: Academic/Nonprofit Terms; Industry Terms: Not Available to Industry
Depositor comments: 3'UTR extracted from NCBI:NM_133010.4 Plasmids from this collection were made available to the research community and donated after the lab closed. Please note that the sequence provided by the depositing laboratory may be theoretical/predicted or based on Sanger sequencing results. There may be discrepancies between sequencing results obtained by Addgene and the depositor sequence. If an Addgene verified sequence is not available, please contact before placing your order to request that our lab fully sequence the plasmid.
How to cite: pAc5.1C-5BoxB-7-Fluc-par6_D was a gift from Elisa Izaurralde (Addgene plasmid # 146159 ; http://n2t.net/addgene:146159 ; RRID:Addgene_146159)
